>Addgene plasmid #171349 | pFTK077 | addgene full sequence | sequence record 365609 | Addgene NGS Result
GTGGCTCTTCAGTGGACGAAAGGGCCTCGTGATACGCCTATTTTTATAGGTTAATGTCATGATAATAATG
GTTTCTTAGACGTCAGGTGGCACTTTTCGGGGAAATGTGCGCGGAACCCCTATTTGTTTATTTTTCTAAA
TACATTCAAATATGTATCCGCTCATGAGACAATAACCCTGATAAATGCTTCAATAATATTGAAAAAGGAA
GAGTATGCGCTCACGCAACTGGTCCAGAACCTTGACCGAACGCAGCGGTGGTAACGGCGCAGTGGCGGTT
TTCATGGCTTGTTATGACTGTTTTTTTTTGGGGTACAGTCTATGCCTCGGGCATCCAAGCAGCAAGCGCG
TTACGCCGTGGGTCGATGTTTGATGTTATGGAGCAGCAACGATGTTACGCAGCAGGGCAGTCGCCCTAAA
ACAAAGTTAAACATCATGAGGGAAGCGGTGATCGCCGAAGTATCGACTCAACTATCAGAGGTAGTTGGCG
TCATCGAGCGCCATCTCGAACCGACGTTGCTGGCCGTACATTTGTACGGCTCCGCAGTGGATGGCGGCCT
GAAGCCACACAGCGATATTGATTTGCTGGTTACGGTGACCGTAAGGCTTGATGAAACAACGCGGCGAGCT
TTGATCAACGACCTTTTGGAAACTTCGGCTTCCCCTGGAGAGAGCGAGATTCTCCGCGCTGTAGAAGTCA
CCATTGTTGTGCACGACGACATCATTCCGTGGCGTTATCCAGCTAAGCGCGAACTGCAATTTGGAGAATG
GCAGCGCAATGACATTCTTGCAGGTATCTTCGAGCCAGCCACGATCGACATTGATCTGGCTATCTTGCTG
ACAAAAGCAAGAGAACATAGCGTTGCCTTGGTAGGTCCAGCGGCGGAGGAACTCTTTGATCCGGTTCCTG
AACAGGATCTATTTGAGGCGCTAAATGAAACCTTAACGCTATGGAACTCGCCGCCCGACTGGGCTGGCGA
TGAGCGAAATGTAGTGCTTACGTTGTCCCGCATTTGGTACAGCGCAGTAACCGGCAAAATCGCGCCGAAG
GATGTCGCTGCCGACTGGGCAATGGAGCGCCTGCCGGCCCAGTATCAGCCCGTCATACTTGAAGCTAGAC
AGGCTTATCTTGGACAAGAAGAAGATCGCTTGGCCTCGCGCGCAGATCAGTTGGAAGAATTTGTCCATTA
CGTAAAAGGCGAGATCACCAAGGTAGTCGGCAAATAACTGTCAGACCAAGTTTACTCATATATACTTTAG
ATTGATTTAAAACTTCATTTTTAATTTAAAAGGATCTAGGTGAAGATCCTTTTTGATAATCTCATGACCA
AAATCCCTTAACGTGAGTTTTCGTTCCACTGAGCGTCAGACCCCGTAGAAAAGATCAAAGGATCTTCTTG
AGATCCTTTTTTTCTGCGCGTAATCTGCTGCTTGCAAACAAAAAAACCACCGCTACCAGCGGTGGTTTGT
TTGCCGGATCAAGAGCTACCAACTCTTTTTCCGAAGGTAACTGGCTTCAGCAGAGCGCAGATACCAAATA
CTGTTCTTCTAGTGTAGCCGTAGTTAGGCCACCACTTCAAGAACTCTGTAGCACCGCCTACATACCTCGC
TCTGCTAATCCTGTTACCAGTGGCTGCTGCCAGTGGCGATAAGTCGTGTCTTACCGGGTTGGACTCAAGA
CGATAGTTACCGGATAAGGCGCAGCGGTCGGGCTGAACGGGGGGTTCGTGCACACAGCCCAGCTTGGAGC
GAACGACCTACACCGAACTGAGATACCTACAGCGTGAGCTATGAGAAAGCGCCACGCTTCCCGAAGGGAG
AAAGGCGGACAGGTATCCGGTAAGCGGCAGGGTCGGAACAGGAGAGCGCACGAGGGAGCTTCCAGGGGGA
AACGCCTGGTATCTTTATAGTCCTGTCGGGTTTCGCCACCTCTGACTTGAGCGTCGATTTTTGTGATGCT
CGTCAGGGGGGCGGAGCCTATGGAAAAACGCCAGCAACGCGGCCTTTTTACGGTTCCTGGCCTTTTGCTG
GCCTTTTGCTCACATGTTCTTTCCTGCGTTATCCCCTGATTCTGTGGATAACCGTATTACCGCCTTTGAG
TGAGCTGATACCGCTCGCCGCAGCCGAACGACCGAGCGCAGCGAGTCAGTGAGCGAGGAAGCGGAAGAGC
GCCCAATACGCAAACCGCCTCTCCCCGCGCGTTGGCCGATTCATTAATCACTCTGTGGTCTCAGCTTCTT
CAACCGACTCCGGCTTCACTTCTTCGCCCGCACTGCCTACCGTTTGTACCATCTGACTCATATAAATGTC
TAGCCCCTACCTACACTATACCTAAGGGAGAGAAGCGTAGAGTGATTAACGTACGGGCCTATAGTACCCC
GATCTCTAGATAGAACATTTAGTAGAGATTAGGATGCCTAACTAATTTAACTTGAGCATTGTCCCGTTCA
TATTGATTTTCAGTCCATTATACACTCTTAATCGTTTCCCGGTAGAAGCCTGATATATACGACCATAGGG
TGTGGAGAACAGGGCTTCCCGTCTGCTTGGCCGTACTTAAGCTATATATTCTACACGGCCAATACTCAAT
GTGCCCTTAGCACCTAAGCGGCACTCTAGGGTAAGTGCGGGTGATATAGGTGAGAAGTCTTAAGACTGAT
GACAGGATATCACGCGTTACCCTGCACCGTACCTACTACCTTCAATATCAACTCTTTCAGGATGGACAGG
GTCGACACGCTTGAGACCACGAA
Features (pLannotate 1.2.2; 6 found; start..end, strand, type, name):
    110..214     +  promoter       AmpR promoter: bla
    205..285     -  CDS            int (fragment): INT2_ECOLX - Protein inferred from homology: Swiss-Prot protein existence level 3. Putative integrase believed to be involved in the insertion of antibiotic resistance genes into plasmids and transposons. From Escherichia coli.
    373..429     +  CDS            GmR (fragment): gentamycin acetyltransferase; aacC1; confers resistance to gentamycin
    436..1224    +  CDS            aadA: S3AD_ECOLX - Experimental evidence at protein level: Swiss-Prot protein existence level 1. Mediates bacterial resistance to the antibiotics streptomycin and spectinomycin. From Escherichia coli.
   1398..1986    +  rep_origin     ori: high-copy-number ColE1/pMB1/pBR322/pUC origin of replication
   2169..2218    +  CDS            lacI (fragment): lac repressor; lacI; The lac repressor binds to the lac operator to inhibit transcription in E. coli. This inhibition can be relieved by adding lactose or isopropyl-β-D-thiogalactopyranoside (IPTG).
