[The description below was written by a language model from this plasmid's Addgene catalogue record and pLannotate feature annotations shown in this document.]
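Description:
pFTK077 is a level 0 (LVL0) part plasmid from the Fungal Modular Cloning ToolKit, a synthetic biology collection for assembling genetic constructs for filamentous fungi. It is built on the pICH41276 backbone, a small MoClo-style entry vector, and the sequenced plasmid is 2,753 nt. It is maintained in E. coli from a high-copy ColE1/pUC-type origin of replication. Selection is by spectinomycin, conferred by the aadA aminoglycoside adenylyltransferase gene, which also gives streptomycin resistance. The annotation places an AmpR (bla) promoter upstream of this marker. It also flags short fragments of an integron integrase, a gentamicin acetyltransferase and lacI. These are non-functional remnants of the sequences from which the resistance cassette and backbone were derived, not working components.

The payload is a single regulatory part, the TpenDE terminator, listed as the terminator of locus Pc21g21370. The species field gives only a general fungal origin (Penicillium, Aspergillus or other fungi). The automated feature table does not annotate this terminator, so its exact position and length are not stated, although it presumably lies in the unannotated region outside the marker and origin. There is no promoter, coding sequence or fungal selection marker, so the plasmid is not an expression construct in its own right despite the broad vector-type labels. In modular cloning systems, a level 0 plasmid stores one standardized part. That part is combined with promoter and coding-sequence parts to build transcription units in higher-level vectors, and here it would supply the transcription termination element for a fungal expression cassette. The cloning sites flanking the part are not recorded.
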