Addgene plasmid #171349: pFTK077
Purpose: Part Plasmid Entry Vector (LVL0) from the Fungal Modular Cloning ToolKit.
Depositing lab: Arnold Driessen. Depositing organization: University of Groningen. Publication: Modular Synthetic Biology Toolkit for Filamentous Fungi. Mozsik L, Pohl C, Meyer V, Bovenberg RAL, Nygard Y, Driessen AJM. ACS Synth Biol. 2021 Nov 2. doi: 10.1021/acssynbio.1c00260. PubMed 34726388.
Backbone
  Vector backbone: pICH41276
  Vector type: Bacterial Expression, Yeast Expression, Synthetic Biology
Growth in bacteria
  Bacterial resistance: Spectinomycin, 50 μg/mL
  Growth temperature: 37°C
  Growth strain: DH5alpha
  Copy number: High Copy
Gene/Insert
  Gene/Insert name: TpenDE Pc21g21370 terminator
  Species: Penicillium, Aspergillus, or other fungal sources
  Mutation: n/a
  Cloning method: Restriction Enzyme; 5′ cloning site Unknown (unknown if destroyed)
Terms and licenses: Academic/Nonprofit Terms; Industry Terms: Not Available to Industry
How to cite: pFTK077 was a gift from Arnold Driessen (Addgene plasmid # 171349 ; http://n2t.net/addgene:171349 ; RRID:Addgene_171349)
